LOCUS       Exported 4048 bp ds-DNA circular SYN 29-SEP-2022
DEFINITION  Vector for generating dsDNA donors for homology-directed repair.
            Contains the visible marker 3xP3-DsRed..
ACCESSION   .
VERSION     .
KEYWORDS    pHD-DsRed
SOURCE      synthetic DNA construct
  ORGANISM  synthetic DNA construct
REFERENCE   1 (bases 1 to 4048)
  AUTHORS   Gratz SJ, Ukken FP, Rubinstein CD, Thiede G, Donohue LK, Cummings
            AM, O'Connor-Giles KM
  TITLE     Highly specific and efficient CRISPR/Cas9-catalyzed
            homology-directed repair in Drosophila.
  JOURNAL   Genetics. 2014 Apr;196(4):961-71. doi: 10.1534/genetics.113.160713.
            Epub 2014 Jan 29.
  PUBMED    24478335
REFERENCE   2 (bases 1 to 4048)
  AUTHORS   .
  TITLE     Direct Submission
  JOURNAL   Exported Sep 29, 2022 from SnapGene Server 1.1.58
            http://www.snapgene.com
FEATURES             Location/Qualifiers
     source          1..4048
                     /organism="synthetic DNA construct"
                     /mol_type="other DNA"
     primer_bind     622..641
                     /label=Amp-R
                     /note="Ampicillin resistance gene, reverse primer"
     promoter        complement(860..951)
                     /gene="bla"
                     /label=AmpR promoter
     primer_bind     993..1012
                     /label=Kan-R
                     /note="Kanamycin resistance gene, reverse primer"
     primer_bind     1018..1037
                     /label=pENTR-R
                     /note="pENTR vectors, reverse primer"
     protein_bind    complement(1289..1322)
                     /label=loxP
                     /bound_moiety="Cre recombinase"
                     /note="Cre-mediated recombination occurs in the 8-bp core
                     sequence (GCATACAT)."
     regulatory      1548..1557
                     /regulatory_class="other"
                     /note="vertebrate consensus sequence for strong initiation
                     of translation (Kozak, 1987)"
     CDS             1554..2231
                     /codon_start=1
                     /product="rapidly maturing tetrameric variant of DsRed
                     fluorescent protein (Bevis and Glick, 2002)"
                     /label=DsRed-Express
                     /note="mammalian codon-optimized"
                     /translation="MASSEDVIKEFMRFKVRMEGSVNGHEFEIEGEGEGRPYEGTQTAK
                     LKVTKGGPLPFAWDILSPQFQYGSKVYVKHPADIPDYKKLSFPEGFKWERVMNFEDGGV
                     VTVTQDSSLQDGSFIYKVKFIGVNFPSDGPVMQKKTMGWEASTERLYPRDGVLKGEIHK
                     ALKLKDGGHYLVEFKSIYMAKKPVQLPGYYYVDSKLDITSHNEDYTIVEQYERAEGRHH
                     LFL"
     primer_bind     complement(1684..1702)
                     /label=mCherry-R
                     /note="mCherry, reverse primer"
     primer_bind     complement(1734..1754)
                     /label=DsRed1-N
                     /note="DsRed1, reverse primer"
     primer_bind     1952..1971
                     /label=mCherry-F
                     /note="mCherry, forward primer"
     primer_bind     2146..2169
                     /label=DsRed1-C
                     /note="DsRed1, forward primer"
     polyA_signal    2352..2473
                     /label=SV40 poly(A) signal
                     /note="SV40 polyadenylation signal"
     primer_bind     complement(2389..2408)
                     /label=SV40pA-R
                     /note="SV40 polyA, reverse primer"
     primer_bind     2443..2462
                     /label=EBV-rev
                     /note="SV40 polyA terminator, reverse primer"
     protein_bind    complement(2480..2513)
                     /label=loxP
                     /bound_moiety="Cre recombinase"
                     /note="Cre-mediated recombination occurs in the 8-bp core
                     sequence (GCATACAT)."
     primer_bind     complement(3049..3066)
                     /label=M13 Forward
                     /note="In lacZ gene. Also called M13-F20 or M13 (-21)
                     Forward"
     primer_bind     complement(3049..3065)
                     /label=M13 fwd
                     /note="common sequencing primer, one of multiple similar
                     variants"
     primer_bind     complement(3164..3181)
                     /label=L4440
                     /note="L4440 vector, forward primer"
     rep_origin      complement(3335..3923)
                     /direction=LEFT
                     /label=ori
                     /note="high-copy-number ColE1/pMB1/pBR322/pUC origin of
                     replication"
     primer_bind     complement(3415..3434)
                     /label=pBR322ori-F
                     /note="pBR322 origin, forward primer"
     CDS             complement(4047..859)
                     /codon_start=1
                     /gene="bla"
                     /product="beta-lactamase"
                     /label=AmpR
                     /note="confers resistance to ampicillin, carbenicillin, and
                     related antibiotics"
                     /translation="MSIQHFRVALIPFFAAFCLPVFAHPETLVKVKDAEDQLGARVGYI
                     ELDLNSGKILESFRPEERFPMMSTFKVLLCGAVLSRIDAGQEQLGRRIHYSQNDLVEYS
                     PVTEKHLTDGMTVRELCSAAITMSDNTAANLLLTTIGGPKELTAFLHNMGDHVTRLDRW
                     EPELNEAIPNDERDTTMPVAMATTLRKLLTGELLTLASRQQLIDWMEADKVAGPLLRSA
                     LPAGWFIADKSGAGERGSRGIIAALGPDGKPSRIVVIYTTGSQATMDERNRQIAEIGAS
                     LIKHW"
ORIGIN
        1 accaatgctt aatcagtgag gcacctatct cagcgatctg tctatttcgt tcatccatag
       61 ttgcctgact ccccgtcgtg tagataacta cgatacggga gggcttacca tctggcccca
      121 gcgctgcgat gataccgcga gaaccacgct caccggctcc ggatttatca gcaataaacc
      181 agccagccgg aagggccgag cgcagaagtg gtcctgcaac tttatccgcc tccatccagt
      241 ctattaattg ttgccgggaa gctagagtaa gtagttcgcc agttaatagt ttgcgcaacg
      301 ttgttgccat cgctacaggc atcgtggtgt cacgctcgtc gtttggtatg gcttcattca
      361 gctccggttc ccaacgatca aggcgagtta catgatcccc catgttgtgc aaaaaagcgg
      421 ttagctcctt cggtcctccg atcgttgtca gaagtaagtt ggccgcagtg ttatcactca
      481 tggttatggc agcactgcat aattctctta ctgtcatgcc atccgtaaga tgcttttctg
      541 tgactggtga gtactcaacc aagtcattct gagaatagtg tatgcggcga ccgagttgct
      601 cttgcccggc gtcaatacgg gataataccg cgccacatag cagaacttta aaagtgctca
      661 tcattggaaa acgttcttcg gggcgaaaac tctcaaggat cttaccgctg ttgagatcca
      721 gttcgatgta acccactcgt gcacccaact gatcttcagc atcttttact ttcaccagcg
      781 tttctgggtg agcaaaaaca ggaaggcaaa atgccgcaaa aaagggaata agggcgacac
      841 ggaaatgttg aatactcata ttcttccttt ttcaatatta ttgaagcatt tatcagggtt
      901 attgtctcat gagcggatac atatttgaat gtatttagaa aaataaacaa ataggggtca
      961 gtgttacaac caattaacca attctgaaca ttatcgcgag cccatttata cctgaatatg
     1021 gctcataaca ccccttgttt gcctggcggc agtagcgcgg tggtcccacc tgaccccatg
     1081 ccgaactcag aagtgaaacg ccgtagcgcc gatggtagtg tggggactcc ccatgcgaga
     1141 gtagggaact gccaggcatc aaataaaacg aaaggctcag tcgaaagact gggcctttcg
     1201 cccgggctaa ttatggggtg tcgcccttcg ctgaagcagg tggaattctt gcatgctagc
     1261 ggccgcggac atatgcacac ctgcgatcat aacttcgtat aatgtatgct atacgaagtt
     1321 atcgtacggg atctaattca attagagact aattcaatta gagctaattc aattaggatc
     1381 caagcttatc gatttcgaac cctcgaccgc cggagtataa atagaggcgc ttcgtctacg
     1441 gagcgacaat tcaattcaaa caagcaaagt gaacacgtcg ctaagcgaaa gctaagcaaa
     1501 taaacaagcg cagctgaaca agctaaacaa tcggctcgaa gccggtcgcc accatggcct
     1561 cctccgagga cgtcatcaag gagttcatgc gcttcaaggt gcgcatggag ggctccgtga
     1621 acggccacga gttcgagatc gagggcgagg gcgagggccg cccctacgag ggcacccaga
     1681 ccgccaagct gaaggtgacc aagggcggcc ccctgccctt cgcctgggac atcctgtccc
     1741 cccagttcca gtacggctcc aaggtgtacg tgaagcaccc cgccgacatc cccgactaca
     1801 agaagctgtc cttccccgag ggcttcaagt gggagcgcgt gatgaacttc gaggacggcg
     1861 gcgtggtgac cgtgacccag gactcctccc tccaggacgg ctccttcatc tacaaggtga
     1921 agttcatcgg cgtgaacttc ccctccgacg gccccgtaat gcagaagaag actatgggct
     1981 gggaggcgtc caccgagcgc ctgtaccccc gcgacggcgt gctgaagggc gagatccaca
     2041 aggccctgaa gctgaaggac ggcggccact acctggtgga gttcaagtcc atctacatgg
     2101 ccaagaagcc cgtgcagctg cccggctact actacgtgga ctccaagctg gacatcacct
     2161 cccacaacga ggactacacc atcgtggagc agtacgagcg cgccgagggc cgccaccacc
     2221 tgttcctgta ggggccgcga ctctagatca taatcagcca taccacattt gtagaggttt
     2281 tacttgcttt aaaaaacctc ccacacctcc ccctgaacct gaaacataaa atgaatgcaa
     2341 ttgttgttgt taacttgttt attgcagctt ataatggtta caaataaagc aatagcatca
     2401 caaatttcac aaataaagca tttttttcac tgcattctag ttgtggtttg tccaaactca
     2461 tcaatgtatc ttaaccggta taacttcgta taatgtatgc tatacgaagt tatagaagag
     2521 cactagtaaa gatctccatg cataaggcgc gcctaggcct tctgcagctc gaggctcttc
     2581 cgtcaatcga gttcaagggc gacacaaaat ttattctaaa tgcataataa atactgataa
     2641 catcttatag tttgtattat attttgtatt atcgttgaca tgtataattt tgatatcaaa
     2701 aactgatttt ccctttatta ttttcgagat ttattttctt aattctcttt aacaaactag
     2761 aaatattgta tatacaaaaa atcataaata atagatgaat agtttaatta taggtgttca
     2821 tcaatcgaaa aagcaacgta tcttatttaa agtgcgttgc ttttttctca tttataaggt
     2881 taaataattc tcatatatca agcaaagtga caggcgccct taaatattct gacaaatgct
     2941 ctttccctaa actcccccca taaaaaaacc cgccgaagcg ggtttttacg ttatttgcgg
     3001 attaacgatt actcgttatc agaaccgccc agggggcccg agcttaagac tggccgtcgt
     3061 tttacaacac agaaagagtt tgtagaaacg caaaaaggcc atccgtcagg ggccttctgc
     3121 ttagtttgat gcctggcagt tccctactct cgccttccgc ttcctcgctc actgactcgc
     3181 tgcgctcggt cgttcggctg cggcgagcgg tatcagctca ctcaaaggcg gtaatacggt
     3241 tatccacaga atcaggggat aacgcaggaa agaacatgtg agcaaaaggc cagcaaaagg
     3301 ccaggaaccg taaaaaggcc gcgttgctgg cgtttttcca taggctccgc ccccctgacg
     3361 agcatcacaa aaatcgacgc tcaagtcaga ggtggcgaaa cccgacagga ctataaagat
     3421 accaggcgtt tccccctgga agctccctcg tgcgctctcc tgttccgacc ctgccgctta
     3481 ccggatacct gtccgccttt ctcccttcgg gaagcgtggc gctttctcat agctcacgct
     3541 gtaggtatct cagttcggtg taggtcgttc gctccaagct gggctgtgtg cacgaacccc
     3601 ccgttcagcc cgaccgctgc gccttatccg gtaactatcg tcttgagtcc aacccggtaa
     3661 gacacgactt atcgccactg gcagcagcca ctggtaacag gattagcaga gcgaggtatg
     3721 taggcggtgc tacagagttc ttgaagtggt gggctaacta cggctacact agaagaacag
     3781 tatttggtat ctgcgctctg ctgaagccag ttaccttcgg aaaaagagtt ggtagctctt
     3841 gatccggcaa acaaaccacc gctggtagcg gtggtttttt tgtttgcaag cagcagatta
     3901 cgcgcagaaa aaaaggatct caagaagatc ctttgatctt ttctacgggg tctgacgctc
     3961 agtggaacga cgcgcgcgta actcacgtta agggattttg gtcatgagct tgcgccgtcc
     4021 cgtcaagtca gcgtaatgct ctgctttt
//
