LOCUS       Exported 4046 bp ds-DNA circular SYN 29-SEP-2022
DEFINITION  Vector for generating dsDNA donors for homology-directed repair.
            Contains the visible marker 3xP3-DsRed..
ACCESSION   .
VERSION     .
KEYWORDS    pHD-DsRed
SOURCE      synthetic DNA construct
  ORGANISM  synthetic DNA construct
REFERENCE   1 (bases 1 to 4046)
  AUTHORS   Gratz SJ, Ukken FP, Rubinstein CD, Thiede G, Donohue LK, Cummings
            AM, O'Connor-Giles KM
  TITLE     Highly specific and efficient CRISPR/Cas9-catalyzed
            homology-directed repair in Drosophila.
  JOURNAL   Genetics. 2014 Apr;196(4):961-71. doi: 10.1534/genetics.113.160713.
            Epub 2014 Jan 29.
  PUBMED    24478335
REFERENCE   2 (bases 1 to 4046)
  AUTHORS   .
  TITLE     Direct Submission
  JOURNAL   Exported Sep 29, 2022 from SnapGene Server 1.1.58
            http://www.snapgene.com
FEATURES             Location/Qualifiers
     source          1..4046
                     /organism="synthetic DNA construct"
                     /mol_type="other DNA"
     protein_bind    complement(106..139)
                     /label=loxP
                     /bound_moiety="Cre recombinase"
                     /note="Cre-mediated recombination occurs in the 8-bp core
                     sequence (GCATACAT)."
     regulatory      365..374
                     /regulatory_class="other"
                     /note="vertebrate consensus sequence for strong initiation
                     of translation (Kozak, 1987)"
     CDS             371..1048
                     /codon_start=1
                     /product="rapidly maturing tetrameric variant of DsRed
                     fluorescent protein (Bevis and Glick, 2002)"
                     /label=DsRed-Express
                     /note="mammalian codon-optimized"
                     /translation="MASSEDVIKEFMRFKVRMEGSVNGHEFEIEGEGEGRPYEGTQTAK
                     LKVTKGGPLPFAWDILSPQFQYGSKVYVKHPADIPDYKKLSFPEGFKWERVMNFEDGGV
                     VTVTQDSSLQDGSFIYKVKFIGVNFPSDGPVMQKKTMGWEASTERLYPRDGVLKGEIHK
                     ALKLKDGGHYLVEFKSIYMAKKPVQLPGYYYVDSKLDITSHNEDYTIVEQYERAEGRHH
                     LFL"
     primer_bind     complement(501..519)
                     /label=mCherry-R
                     /note="mCherry, reverse primer"
     primer_bind     complement(551..571)
                     /label=DsRed1-N
                     /note="DsRed1, reverse primer"
     primer_bind     769..788
                     /label=mCherry-F
                     /note="mCherry, forward primer"
     primer_bind     963..986
                     /label=DsRed1-C
                     /note="DsRed1, forward primer"
     polyA_signal    1169..1290
                     /label=SV40 poly(A) signal
                     /note="SV40 polyadenylation signal"
     primer_bind     complement(1206..1225)
                     /label=SV40pA-R
                     /note="SV40 polyA, reverse primer"
     primer_bind     1260..1279
                     /label=EBV-rev
                     /note="SV40 polyA terminator, reverse primer"
     protein_bind    complement(1297..1330)
                     /label=loxP
                     /bound_moiety="Cre recombinase"
                     /note="Cre-mediated recombination occurs in the 8-bp core
                     sequence (GCATACAT)."
     primer_bind     complement(1866..1883)
                     /label=M13 Forward
                     /note="In lacZ gene. Also called M13-F20 or M13 (-21)
                     Forward"
     primer_bind     complement(1866..1882)
                     /label=M13 fwd
                     /note="common sequencing primer, one of multiple similar
                     variants"
     primer_bind     complement(1981..1998)
                     /label=L4440
                     /note="L4440 vector, forward primer"
     rep_origin      complement(2152..2740)
                     /direction=LEFT
                     /label=ori
                     /note="high-copy-number ColE1/pMB1/pBR322/pUC origin of
                     replication"
     primer_bind     complement(2232..2251)
                     /label=pBR322ori-F
                     /note="pBR322 origin, forward primer"
     CDS             complement(2862..3722)
                     /codon_start=1
                     /gene="bla"
                     /product="beta-lactamase"
                     /label=AmpR
                     /note="confers resistance to ampicillin, carbenicillin, and
                     related antibiotics"
                     /translation="MSIQHFRVALIPFFAAFCLPVFAHPETLVKVKDAEDQLGARVGYI
                     ELDLNSGKILESFRPEERFPMMSTFKVLLCGAVLSRIDAGQEQLGRRIHYSQNDLVEYS
                     PVTEKHLTDGMTVRELCSAAITMSDNTAANLLLTTIGGPKELTAFLHNMGDHVTRLDRW
                     EPELNEAIPNDERDTTMPVAMATTLRKLLTGELLTLASRQQLIDWMEADKVAGPLLRSA
                     LPAGWFIADKSGAGERGSRGIIAALGPDGKPSRIVVIYTTGSQATMDERNRQIAEIGAS
                     LIKHW"
     primer_bind     3485..3504
                     /label=Amp-R
                     /note="Ampicillin resistance gene, reverse primer"
     promoter        complement(3723..3814)
                     /gene="bla"
                     /label=AmpR promoter
     primer_bind     3856..3875
                     /label=Kan-R
                     /note="Kanamycin resistance gene, reverse primer"
     primer_bind     3881..3900
                     /label=pENTR-R
                     /note="pENTR vectors, reverse primer"
ORIGIN
        1 aaagactggg cctttcgccc gggctaatta tggggtgtcg cccttcgctg aagcaggtgg
       61 aattcttgca tgctagcggc cgcggacata tgcacacctg cgatcataac ttcgtataat
      121 gtatgctata cgaagttatc gtacgggatc taattcaatt agagactaat tcaattagag
      181 ctaattcaat taggatccaa gcttatcgat ttcgaaccct cgaccgccgg agtataaata
      241 gaggcgcttc gtctacggag cgacaattca attcaaacaa gcaaagtgaa cacgtcgcta
      301 agcgaaagct aagcaaataa acaagcgcag ctgaacaagc taaacaatcg gctcgaagcc
      361 ggtcgccacc atggcctcct ccgaggacgt catcaaggag ttcatgcgct tcaaggtgcg
      421 catggagggc tccgtgaacg gccacgagtt cgagatcgag ggcgagggcg agggccgccc
      481 ctacgagggc acccagaccg ccaagctgaa ggtgaccaag ggcggccccc tgcccttcgc
      541 ctgggacatc ctgtcccccc agttccagta cggctccaag gtgtacgtga agcaccccgc
      601 cgacatcccc gactacaaga agctgtcctt ccccgagggc ttcaagtggg agcgcgtgat
      661 gaacttcgag gacggcggcg tggtgaccgt gacccaggac tcctccctcc aggacggctc
      721 cttcatctac aaggtgaagt tcatcggcgt gaacttcccc tccgacggcc ccgtaatgca
      781 gaagaagact atgggctggg aggcgtccac cgagcgcctg tacccccgcg acggcgtgct
      841 gaagggcgag atccacaagg ccctgaagct gaaggacggc ggccactacc tggtggagtt
      901 caagtccatc tacatggcca agaagcccgt gcagctgccc ggctactact acgtggactc
      961 caagctggac atcacctccc acaacgagga ctacaccatc gtggagcagt acgagcgcgc
     1021 cgagggccgc caccacctgt tcctgtaggg gccgcgactc tagatcataa tcagccatac
     1081 cacatttgta gaggttttac ttgctttaaa aaacctccca cacctccccc tgaacctgaa
     1141 acataaaatg aatgcaattg ttgttgttaa cttgtttatt gcagcttata atggttacaa
     1201 ataaagcaat agcatcacaa atttcacaaa taaagcattt ttttcactgc attctagttg
     1261 tggtttgtcc aaactcatca atgtatctta accggtataa cttcgtataa tgtatgctat
     1321 acgaagttat agaagagcac tagtaaagat ctccatgcat aaggcgcgcc taggccttct
     1381 gcagctcgag gctcttccgt caatcgagtt caagggcgac acaaaattta ttctaaatgc
     1441 ataataaata ctgataacat cttatagttt gtattatatt ttgtattatc gttgacatgt
     1501 ataattttga tatcaaaaac tgattttccc tttattattt tcgagattta ttttcttaat
     1561 tctctttaac aaactagaaa tattgtatat acaaaaaatc ataaataata gatgaatagt
     1621 ttaattatag gtgttcatca atcgaaaaag caacgtatct tatttaaagt gcgttgcttt
     1681 tttctcattt ataaggttaa ataattctca tatatcaagc aaagtgacag gcgcccttaa
     1741 atattctgac aaatgctctt tccctaaact ccccccataa aaaaacccgc cgaagcgggt
     1801 ttttacgtta tttgcggatt aacgattact cgttatcaga accgcccagg gggcccgagc
     1861 ttaagactgg ccgtcgtttt acaacacaga aagagtttgt agaaacgcaa aaaggccatc
     1921 cgtcaggggc cttctgctta gtttgatgcc tggcagttcc ctactctcgc cttccgcttc
     1981 ctcgctcact gactcgctgc gctcggtcgt tcggctgcgg cgagcggtat cagctcactc
     2041 aaaggcggta atacggttat ccacagaatc aggggataac gcaggaaaga acatgtgagc
     2101 aaaaggccag caaaaggcca ggaaccgtaa aaaggccgcg ttgctggcgt ttttccatag
     2161 gctccgcccc cctgacgagc atcacaaaaa tcgacgctca agtcagaggt ggcgaaaccc
     2221 gacaggacta taaagatacc aggcgtttcc ccctggaagc tccctcgtgc gctctcctgt
     2281 tccgaccctg ccgcttaccg gatacctgtc cgcctttctc ccttcgggaa gcgtggcgct
     2341 ttctcatagc tcacgctgta ggtatctcag ttcggtgtag gtcgttcgct ccaagctggg
     2401 ctgtgtgcac gaaccccccg ttcagcccga ccgctgcgcc ttatccggta actatcgtct
     2461 tgagtccaac ccggtaagac acgacttatc gccactggca gcagccactg gtaacaggat
     2521 tagcagagcg aggtatgtag gcggtgctac agagttcttg aagtggtggg ctaactacgg
     2581 ctacactaga agaacagtat ttggtatctg cgctctgctg aagccagtta ccttcggaaa
     2641 aagagttggt agctcttgat ccggcaaaca aaccaccgct ggtagcggtg gtttttttgt
     2701 ttgcaagcag cagattacgc gcagaaaaaa aggatctcaa gaagatcctt tgatcttttc
     2761 tacggggtct gacgctcagt ggaacgacgc gcgcgtaact cacgttaagg gattttggtc
     2821 atgagcttgc gccgtcccgt caagtcagcg taatgctctg cttaccaatg cttaatcagt
     2881 gaggcaccta tctcagcgat ctgtctattt cgttcatcca tagttgcctg actccccgtc
     2941 gtgtagataa ctacgatacg ggagggctta ccatctggcc ccagcgctgc gatgataccg
     3001 cgagaaccac gctcaccggc tccggattta tcagcaataa accagccagc cggaagggcc
     3061 gagcgcagaa gtggtcctgc aactttatcc gcctccatcc agtctattaa ttgttgccgg
     3121 gaagctagag taagtagttc gccagttaat agtttgcgca acgttgttgc catcgctaca
     3181 ggcatcgtgg tgtcacgctc gtcgtttggt atggcttcat tcagctccgg ttcccaacga
     3241 tcaaggcgag ttacatgatc ccccatgttg tgcaaaaaag cggttagctc cttcggtcct
     3301 ccgatcgttg tcagaagtaa gttggccgca gtgttatcac tcatggttat ggcagcactg
     3361 cataattctc ttactgtcat gccatccgta agatgctttt ctgtgactgg tgagtactca
     3421 accaagtcat tctgagaata gtgtatgcgg cgaccgagtt gctcttgccc ggcgtcaata
     3481 cgggataata ccgcgccaca tagcagaact ttaaaagtgc tcatcattgg aaaacgttct
     3541 tcggggcgaa aactctcaag gatcttaccg ctgttgagat ccagttcgat gtaacccact
     3601 cgtgcaccca actgatcttc agcatctttt actttcacca gcgtttctgg gtgagcaaaa
     3661 acaggaaggc aaaatgccgc aaaaaaggga ataagggcga cacggaaatg ttgaatactc
     3721 atattcttcc tttttcaata ttattgaagc atttatcagg gttattgtct catgagcgga
     3781 tacatatttg aatgtattta gaaaaataaa caaatagggg tcagtgttac aaccaattaa
     3841 ccaattctga acattatcgc gagcccattt atacctgaat atggctcata acaccccttg
     3901 tttgcctggc ggcagtagcg cggtggtccc acctgacccc atgccgaact cagaagtgaa
     3961 acgccgtagc gccgatggta gtgtggggac tccccatgcg agagtaggga actgccaggc
     4021 atcaaataaa acgaaaggct cagtcg
//
