[The description below was written by a language model from this plasmid's Addgene catalogue record and the feature table of its GenBank file.]
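Description:
pHD-DsRed is a small (about 4.0 kb), high-copy bacterial cloning plasmid built on the synthetic pJ204 backbone. It serves as a template vector for assembling double-stranded DNA donors for CRISPR/Cas9-catalysed homology-directed repair in Drosophila. It replicates in E. coli from a ColE1/pUC-type origin and is selected with ampicillin through the bla (beta-lactamase) gene driven by its own promoter. It carries no origin or selection marker for any other host, consistent with its role as a donor template.

The payload is a synthetic cassette of roughly 1.2 kb, LoxP-3xP3-DsRed-LoxP. The catalogue lists 3xP3 as the promoter; this is an artificial Pax6-responsive element widely used to drive fluorescence in the insect eye. The promoter is not annotated as a separate feature in the sequence records and presumably lies in the interval between the first loxP site and the reporter. The reporter is annotated as DsRed-Express, a rapidly maturing tetrameric DsRed variant, preceded by a Kozak consensus and followed by an SV40 polyadenylation signal. The two flanking loxP sites share the same orientation, so Cre recombinase can excise the marker after integration and leave a single loxP behind.

In use, homology arms matching the target locus would be cloned on either side of the cassette, although the cloning sites are not annotated. Successful repair events can then be identified by the visible red marker instead of molecular screening. Two sequence records are held for the plasmid, differing by 2 bp in length and in their start coordinate, but they show the same features in the same arrangement.
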