Addgene plasmid #51434: pHD-DsRed
Purpose: Vector for generating dsDNA donors for homology-directed repair. Contains the visible marker 3xP3-DsRed.
Depositing lab: Kate O'Connor-Giles. Depositing organization: University of Wisconsin, Madison. Publication: Highly specific and efficient CRISPR/Cas9-catalyzed homology-directed repair in Drosophila. Gratz SJ, Ukken FP, Rubinstein CD, Thiede G, Donohue LK, Cummings AM, O'Connor-Giles KM. Genetics. 2014 Apr;196(4):961-71. doi: 10.1534/genetics.113.160713. Epub 2014 Jan 29. PubMed 24478335.
Backbone
  Vector backbone: pJ204
  Backbone manufacturer: DNA 2.0
  Backbone size w/o insert (bp): 2703
  Total vector size (bp): 4048
Growth in bacteria
  Bacterial resistance: Ampicillin, 100 μg/mL
  Growth temperature: 37°C
  Growth strain: DH5alpha
  Copy number: High Copy
Gene/Insert
  Gene/Insert name: LoxP-3xP3-DsRed-LoxP
  Species: Synthetic
  Insert size (bp): 1225
  Promoter: 3xP3
  Cloning method: Unknown
  Sequencing primers: 5′ NA; 3′ NA
Resource information
  A portion of this plasmid was derived from a plasmid made by: We had it synthesized by DNA2.0.
Terms and licenses: Academic/Nonprofit Terms; Industry Terms: Not Available to Industry
How to cite: pHD-DsRed was a gift from Kate O'Connor-Giles (Addgene plasmid # 51434 ; http://n2t.net/addgene:51434 ; RRID:Addgene_51434)
