>Addgene plasmid #51434 | pHD-DsRed | addgene partial sequence | sequence record 80193 | rrnB-T1-term-F 5'-ACGAAAGGCTCAGTCGAAAG-3'
TTATGGGGTGTCGCCCTTCGCTGAAGCAGGTGGAATTCTTGCATGCTAGCGGCCGCGGACATATGCACAC
CTGCGATCATAACTTCGTATAATGTATGCTATACGAAGTTATCGTACGGGATCTAATTCAATTAGAGACT
AATTCAATTAGAGCTAATTCAATTAGGATCCAAGCTTATCGATTTCGAACCCTCGACCGCCGGAGTATAA
ATAGAGGCGCTTCGTCTACGGAGCGACAATTCAATTCAAACAAGCAAAGTGAACACGTCGCTAAGCGAAA
GCTAAGCAAATAAACAAGCGCAGCTGAACAAGCTAAACAATCGGCTCGAAGCCGGTCGCCACCATGGCCT
CCTCCGAGGACGTCATCAAGGAGTTCATGCGCTTCAAGGTGCGCATGGAGGGCTCCGTGAACGGCCACGA
GTTCGAGATCGAGGGCGAGGGCGAGGGCCGCCCCTACGAGGGCACCCAGACCGCCAAGCTGAAGGTGACC
AAGGGCGGCCCCCTGCCCTTCGCCTGGGACATCCTGTCCCCCCAGTTCCAGTACGGCTCCAAGGTGTACG
TGAAGCACCCCGCCGACATCCCCGACTACAAGAAGCTGTCCTTCCCCGAGGGCTTCAAGTGGGAGCGCGT
GATGAACTTCGAGGACGGCGGCGTGGTGACCGTGACCCAGGACTCCTCCCTCCAGGACGGCTCCTTCATC
TACAAGGTGAAGTTCATCGGCGTGAACTTCCCCTCCGACGGCCCCGTAATGCAGAAGAAGACTATGGGCT
GGGAGGCGTCCACCGAGCGCCTGTACCCCCGCGACGGCGTGCTGAAGGGCGAGATCCACAAGGCCCTGAA
GCTGAAGGACGGCGGCCACTACCTGGTGGAGTTCAAGTCCATCTACATGGCCAAGAAGCCCGTGCAGCTG
CCCGGCTACTACTACGTGGACTCCAAGCTGGACATCACCTCCC
