>Addgene plasmid #51434 | pHD-DsRed | addgene partial sequence | sequence record 80195 | DsRed1-C 5'-AGCTGGACATCACCTCCCACAACG-3'
CGTACGAGCGCGCCGAGGGCCGCCACCACCTGTTCCTGTAGGGGCCGCGACTCTAGATCATAATCAGCCA
TACCACATTTGTAGAGGTTTTACTTGCTTTAAAAAACCTCCCACACCTCCCCCTGAACCTGAAACATAAA
ATGAATGCAATTGTTGTTGTTAACTTGTTTATTGCAGCTTATAATGGTTACAAATAAAGCAATAGCATCA
CAAATTTCACAAATAAAGCATTTTTTTCACTGCATTCTAGTTGTGGTTTGTCCAAACTCATCAATGTATC
TTAACCGGTATAACTTCGTATAATGTATGCTATACGAAGTTATAGAAGAGCACTAGTAAAGATCTCCATG
CATAAGGCGCGCCTAGGCCTTCTGCAGCTCGAGGCTCTTCCGTCAATCGAGTTCAAGGGCGACACAAAAT
TTATTCTAAATGCATAATAAATACTGATAACATCTTATAGTTTGTATTATATTTTGTATTATCGTTGACA
TGTATAATTTTGATATCAAAAACTGATTTTCCCTTTATTATTTTCGAGATTTATTTTCTTAATTCTCTTT
AACAAACTAGAAATATTGTATATACAAAAAATCATAAATAATAGATGAATAGTTTAATTATAGGTGTTCA
TCAATCGAAAAAGCAACGTATCTTATTTAAAGTGCGTTGCTTTTTTCTCATTTATAAGGTTAAATAATTC
TCATATATCAAGCAAAGTGACAGGCGCCCTTAAATATTCTGACAAATGCTCTTTCCCTAAACTCCCCCCA
TAAAAAAACCCGCCGAAGCGGGTTTTTACGTTATTTGCGGATTAACGATTACTCGTTATCAGAACCGCCC
AGGGGGCCCGAGCTTAAGACTGGCCGTCGTTTTACAACACAGAAAGAGTTTGTAGAAACGCAAAAAGGCC
ATCCGTCAGGGGCCTTCTGC
